>Addgene plasmid #158994 | Tol2-CAG::Mitbow | addgene full sequence | sequence record 311800 | Addgene NGS Result
AGCTTGCGGCCGCCTTAAACAAGAATCTCTAGTTTTCTTTCTTGCTTTTACTTTTACTTCCTTAATACTC
AAGTACAATTTTAATGGAGTACTTTTTTACTTTTACTCAAGTAAGATTCTAGCCAGATACTTTTACTTTT
AATTGAGTAAAATTTTCCCTAAGTACTTGTACTTTCACTTGAGTAAAATTTTTGAGTACTTTTTACACCT
CTGATCGATGGATCCGCTGCATTAATGAATCGGCCAACGCGCGGGGAGAGGCGGTTTGCGTATTGGGCGC
TCTTCCGCTTCCTCGCTCACTGACTCGCTGCGCTCGGTCGTTCGGCTGCGGCGAGCGGTATCAGCTCACT
CAAAGGCGGTAATACGGTTATCCACAGAATCAGGGGATAACGCAGGAAAGAACATGTGAGCAAAAGGCCA
GCAAAAGGCCAGGAACCGTAAAAAGGCCGCGTTGCTGGCGTTTTTCCATAGGCTCCGCCCCCCTGACGAG
CATCACAAAAATCGACGCTCAAGTCAGAGGTGGCGAAACCCGACAGGACTATAAAGATACCAGGCGTTTC
CCCCTGGAAGCTCCCTCGTGCGCTCTCCTGTTCCGACCCTGCCGCTTACCGGATACCTGTCCGCCTTTCT
CCCTTCGGGAAGCGTGGCGCTTTCTCATAGCTCACGCTGTAGGTATCTCAGTTCGGTGTAGGTCGTTCGC
TCCAAGCTGGGCTGTGTGCACGAACCCCCCGTTCAGCCCGACCGCTGCGCCTTATCCGGTAACTATCGTC
TTGAGTCCAACCCGGTAAGACACGACTTATCGCCACTGGCAGCAGCCACTGGTAACAGGATTAGCAGAGC
GAGGTATGTAGGCGGTGCTACAGAGTTCTTGAAGTGGTGGCCTAACTACGGCTACACTAGAAGAACAGTA
TTTGGTATCTGCGCTCTGCTGAAGCCAGTTACCTTCGGAAAAAGAGTTGGTAGCTCTTGATCCGGCAAAC
AAACCACCGCTGGTAGCGGTGGTTTTTTTGTTTGCAAGCAGCAGATTACGCGCAGAAAAAAAGGATCTCA
AGAAGATCCTTTGATCTTTTCTACGGGGTCTGACGCTCAGTGGAACGAAAACTCACGTTAAGGGATTTTG
GTCATGAGATTATCAAAAAGGATCTTCACCTAGATCCTTTTAAATTAAAAATGAAGTTTTAAATCAATCT
AAAGTATATATGAGTAAACTTGGTCTGACAGTTACCAATGCTTAATCAGTGAGGCACCTATCTCAGCGAT
CTGTCTATTTCGTTCATCCATAGTTGCCTGACTCCCCGTCGTGTAGATAACTACGATACGGGAGGGCTTA
CCATCTGGCCCCAGTGCTGCAATGATACCGCGAGACCCACGCTCACCGGCTCCAGATTTATCAGCAATAA
ACCAGCCAGCCGGAAGGGCCGAGCGCAGAAGTGGTCCTGCAACTTTATCCGCCTCCATCCAGTCTATTAA
TTGTTGCCGGGAAGCTAGAGTAAGTAGTTCGCCAGTTAATAGTTTGCGCAACGTTGTTGCCATTGCTACA
GGCATCGTGGTGTCACGCTCGTCGTTTGGTATGGCTTCATTCAGCTCCGGTTCCCAACGATCAAGGCGAG
TTACATGATCCCCCATGTTGTGCAAAAAAGCGGTTAGCTCCTTCGGTCCTCCGATCGTTGTCAGAAGTAA
GTTGGCCGCAGTGTTATCACTCATGGTTATGGCAGCACTGCATAATTCTCTTACTGTCATGCCATCCGTA
AGATGCTTTTCTGTGACTGGTGAGTACTCAACCAAGTCATTCTGAGAATAGTGTATGCGGCGACCGAGTT
GCTCTTGCCCGGCGTCAATACGGGATAATACCGCGCCACATAGCAGAACTTTAAAAGTGCTCATCATTGG
AAAACGTTCTTCGGGGCGAAAACTCTCAAGGATCTTACCGCTGTTGAGATCCAGTTCGATGTAACCCACT
CGTGCACCCAACTGATCTTCAGCATCTTTTACTTTCACCAGCGTTTCTGGGTGAGCAAAAACAGGAAGGC
AAAATGCCGCAAAAAAGGGAATAAGGGCGACACGGAAATGTTGAATACTCATACTCTTCCTTTTTCAATA
TTATTGAAGCATTTATCAGGGTTATTGTCTCATGAGCGGATACATATTTGAATGTATTTAGAAAAATAAA
CAAATAGGGGTTCCGCGCACATTTCCCCGAAAAGTGCCACCTGGGTCGACCAGAGGTGTAAAGTACTTGA
GTAATTTTACTTGATTACTGTACTTAAGTATTATTTTTGGGGATTTTTACTTTACTTGAGTACAATTAAA
AATCAATACTTTTACTTTTACTTAATTACATTTTTTTAGAAAAAAAAGTACTTTTTACTCCTTACAATTT
TATTTACAGTCAAAAAGTACTTATTTTTTGGAGATCACTTGTCGACATTGATTATTGACTAGTTATTAAT
AGTAATCAATTACGGGGTCATTAGTTCATAGCCCATATATGGAGTTCCGCGTTACATAACTTACGGTAAA
TGGCCCGCCTGGCTGACCGCCCAACGACCCCCGCCCATTGACGTCAATAATGACGTATGTTCCCATAGTA
ACGCCAATAGGGACTTTCCATTGACGTCAATGGGTGGAGTATTTACGGTAAACTGCCCACTTGGCAGTAC
ATCAAGTGTATCATATGCCAAGTACGCCCCCTATTGACGTCAATGACGGTAAATGGCCCGCCTGGCATTA
TGCCCAGTACATGACCTTATGGGACTTTCCTACTTGGCAGTACATCTACGTATTAGTCATCGCTATTACC
ATGGTCGAGGTGAGCCCCACGTTCTGCTTCACTCTCCCCATCTCCCCCCCCTCCCCACCCCCAATTTTGT
ATTTATTTATTTTTTAATTATTTTGTGCAGCGATGGGGGCGGGGGGGGGGGGGGGGCGCGCCRGGGGGGG
GGGGGGGGGGGGGGGGGGGGGGSGGGGSGRGGCGGAGAGGTGCGGCGGCAGCCAATCAGAGCGGCGCGCT
CCGAAAGTTTCCTTTTATGGCGAGGCGGCGGCGGCGGCGGCCCTATAAAAAGCGAAGCGCGCGGCGGGCG
GGAGTCGCTGCGCGCTGCCTTCGCCCCGTGCCCCGCTCCGCCGCCGCCTCGCGCCGCCCGCCCCGGCTCT
GACTGACCGCGTTACTCCCACAGGTGAGCGGGCGGGACGGCCCTTCTCCTCCGGGCTGTAATTAGCGCTT
GGTTTAATGACGGCTTGTTTCTTTTCTGTGGCTGCGTGAAAGCCTTGAGGGGCTCCGGGAGGGCCCTTTG
TGCGGGGGGAGCGGCTCGGGGGGTGCGTGCGTGTGTGTGTGCGTGGGGAGCGCCGCGTGCGGCTCCGCGC
TGCCCGGCGGCTGTGAGCGCTGCGGGCGCGGCGCGGGGCTTTGTGCGCTCCGCAGTGTGCGCGAGGGGAG
CGCGGCCGGGGGCGGTGCCCCGCGGTGCGGGGGGGGCTGCGAGGGGAACAAAGGCTGCGTGCGGGGTGTG
TGCGTGGGGGGGTGAGCAGGGGGTGTGGGCGCGTCGGTCGGGCTGCAACCCCCCCTGCACCCCCCTCCCC
GAGTTGCTGAGCACGGCCCGGCTTCGGGTGCGGGGCTCCGTACGGGGCGTGGCGCGGGGCTCGCCGTGCC
GGGCGGGGGGTGGCGGCAGGTGGGGGTGCCGGGCGGGGCGGGGCCGCCTCGGGCCGGGGRGGGCTCGGGG
GAGGGGCGCGGCGGCCCCCGGAGCGCCGGCGGCTGTCGAGGCGCGGCGAGCCGCAGCCATTGCCTTTTAT
GGTAATCGTGCGAGAGGGCGCAGGGACTTCCTTTGTCCCAAATCTGTGCGGAGCCGAAATCTGGGAGGCG
CCGCCGCACCCCCTCTAGCGGGCGCGGGGCGAAGCGGTGCGGCGCCGGCAGGAAGGAAATGGGCGGGGAG
GGCCTTCGTGCGTCGCCGCGCCGCCGTCCCCTTCTCCCTCTCCAGCCTCGGGGCTGTCCGCGGGGGGACG
GCTGCCTTCGGGGGGGACGGGGCAGGGCGGGGTTCGGCTTCTGGCGTGTGACCGGCGGCTCTAGAGCCTC
TGCTAACCATGTTCATGCCTTCTTCTTTTTCCTACAGCTCCTGGGCAACGTGCTGGTTATTGTGCTGTCT
CATCATTTTGGCAAAGAATTCTAGCTAGCATAACTTCGTATAGTATACCTTATACGAAGTTATCTCGAGA
TAACTTCGTATAGGATACTTTATACGAAGTTATACTGTCATAACTTCGTATAGCATACATTATACGAAGT
TATCCCGGGCCACC
[378 nt withheld, positions 4285-4662]
GACCCACCGGTCGCCACCATGGTCTCCAAGGGAGAGGAACTGTTCACAGGGGTGGTCCCCATCCTCGTGG
AACTGGACGGAGATGTCAATGGGCACAAGTTTAGTGTGAGGGGCGAGGGAGAAGGGGATGCTACAAACGG
CAAGCTGACCCTGAAGTTCATCTGCACCACAGGCAAGCTGCCAGTGCCCTGGCCTACACTCGTCACTACC
CTGTCACATGGCGTGCAGTGTTTTGCCAGATACCCCGACCACATGAAGCAGCATGATTTCTTTAAAAGCG
CCATGCCAGAGGGTTACGTGCAGGAACGGACCATCTTCTTTAAGGACGATGGGACTTATAAAACCCGCGC
TGAGGTGAAGTTCGAAGGAGACACACTCGTCAACCGAATCGAGCTGAAGGGGGTGGACTTCAAAGAAGAT
GGTAATATTCTCGGCCACAAGCTGGAGTACAACTTTAATAGCCATAACATCTATATCATGGCTGTCAAGC
AGAAAAACGGAATCAAGGTGAACTTCAAGATTCGGCACAATGTGGAAGACGGCTCCGTCCAGCTGGCAGA
TCATTACCAGCAGAACACTCCCATCGGTGACGGCCCAGTCCTCCTGCCCGATTCTCACTATCTCTCAACC
CAGAGCGTGCTGTCCAAGGACCCTAACGAGAAACGCGATCATATGGTGCTGCTGGAGTTTCGGACCGCCG
CCGGGATCACACTGGGTATGGACGAGCTGTACAAGTAATGAGATATCTCGACTGTGCCTTCTAGTTGCCA
GCCATCTGTTGTTTGCCCCTCCCCCGTGCCTTCCTTGACCCTGGAAGGTGCCACTCTCACTGTCCTTTCC
TAATAAAATGAGGAAATTGCATCGCATTGTCTGAGTAGGTGTCATTCTATTCTGGGGGGTGGGGTGGGGC
AGGACAGCAAGGGGGAGGATTGGGAAGACAATAGCAGGCATGCTGGGGTATAACTTCGTATAGTATACCT
TATACGAAGTTATTGAGCTCGCCGCCACCATGTCCGTCCTGACGCCGCTGCTGCTGCGGGGCTTGACAGG
CTCGGCCCGGCGGCTCCCAGTGCCGCGCGCCAAGATCCATTCGTTGCGATCGGGCGATCCACCCGTCGCC
ACCGCTGTGAGCAAGGGCGAGGAGCTGTTCACCGGGGTGGTGCCCATCCTGGTCGAGCTGGACGGCGACG
TAAACGGCCACAAGTTCAGCGTGTCCGGCGAGGGCGAGGGCGATGCCACCTACGGCAAGCTGACCCTGAA
GTTCATCTGCACCACCGGCAAGCTGCCCGTGCCCTGGCCCACCCTCGTGACCACCTTCGGCTACGGCCTG
CAGTGCTTCGCCCGCTACCCCGACCACATGAAGCAGCACGACTTCTTCAAGTCCGCCATGCCCGAAGGCT
ACGTCCAGGAGCGCACCATCTTCTTCAAGGACGACGGCAACTACAAGACCCGCGCCGAGGTGAAGTTCGA
GGGCGACACCCTGGTGAACCGCATCGAGCTGAAGGGCATCGACTTCAAGGAGGACGGCAACATCCTGGGG
CACAAGCTGGAGTACAACTACAACAGCCACAACGTCTATATCATGGCCGACAAGCAGAAGAACGGCATCA
AGGTGAACTTCAAGATCCGCCACAACATCGAGGACGGCAGCGTGCAGCTCGCCGACCACTACCAGCAGAA
CACCCCCATCGGCGACGGCCCCGTGCTGCTGCCCGACAACCACTACCTGAGCTACCAGTCCAAGCTGAGC
AAAGACCCCAACGAGAAGCGCGATCACATGGTCCTGCTGGAGTTCGTGACCGCCGCCGGGATCACTCTCG
GCATGGACGAGCTGTACAAGTAAGTTTAAACACCCCCTTTCCTGCTCTTGCCTGTGAACAATGGTTAATT
GTTCCCAAGAGAGCATCTGTCAGTTGTTGGCAAAATGATAGACATTTGAAAATCTGTCTTCTGACAAATA
AAAAGCATCTATGTTCACTGCAATGATGTTTTAAATTATTTGTCTGTGTCATAGAAGGGTTTATGCTAAG
TTTTCAAGATACAAAGAAGTGAGGGTTCAGGTCTGACCTTGGGGAAATAAATGAATTACACTTCAAATTG
TGTTGTCAGCTAAGCAGCAGTAGCCACAGATCCTATTGCCATGCCCTAAACACTCAGAGAAAACATAACT
TCGTATAGGATACTTTATACGAAGTTATTTAATTAAGCCGCCACCATGTCCGTCCTGACGCCGCTGCTGC
TGCGGGGCTTGACAGGCTCGGCCCGGCGGCTCCCAGTGCCGCGCGCCAAGATCCATTCGTTGAGTACTGG
CGATCCACCCGTCGCCACCGGATCCGCTGTGAGCAAGGGCGAGGAGGATAACATGGCCATCATCAAGGAG
TTCATGCGCTTCAAGGTCCACATGGAGGGCTCCGTGAACGGCCACGAGTTCGAGATCGAGGGCGAGGGCG
AGGGCCGCCCCTACGAGGGCACCCAGACCGCCAAGCTGAAGGTGACCAAGGGTGGCCCCCTGCCCTTCGC
CTGGGACATCCTGTCCCCTCAGTTCATGTACGGCTCCAAGGCCTACGTGAAGCACCCCGCCGACATCCCC
GACTACTTGAAGCTGTCCTTCCCCGAGGGCTTCAAGTGGGAGCGCGTGATGAACTTCGAGGACGGCGGCG
TGGTGACCGTGACCCAGGACTCCTCCCTCCAGGACGGCGAGTTCATCTACAAGGTGAAGCTGCGCGGCAC
CAACTTCCCCTCCGACGGCCCCGTAATGCAGAAGAAGACGATGGGCTGGGAGGCCTCCTCCGAGCGCATG
TACCCCGAGGACGGCGCCCTGAAGGGCGAGATCAAGCAGAGGCTGAAGCTGAAGGACGGCGGCCACTACG
ACGCTGAGGTCAAGACCACCTACAAGGCCAAGAAGCCCGTGCAGCTCCCCGGCGCCTACAACGTCAACAT
CAAGTTGGACATCACCTCCCACAACGAGGACTACACCATCGTGGAACAGTACGAACGCGCCGAGGGCCGC
CACTCCACCGGCGGCATGGACGAGCTGTACAAGTAAGTCGACTCGACTGTGCCTTCTAGTTGCCAGCCAT
CTGTTGTTTGCCCCTCCCCCGTGCCTTCCTTGACCCTGGAAGGTGCCACTCTCACTGTCCTTTCCTAATA
AAATGAGGAAATTGCATCGCATTGTCTGAGTAGGTGTCATTCTATTCTGGGGGGTGGGGTGGGGCAGGAC
AGCAAGGGGGAGGATTGGGAAGACAATAGCAGGCATGCTGGGGTATAACTTCGTATAGCATACATTATAC
GAAGTTATCACGTGGCCGCCACCATGTCCGTCCTGACGCCGCTGCTGCTGCGGGGCTTGACAGGCTCGGC
CCGGCGGCTCCCAGTGCCGCGCGCCAAGATCCATTCGTTGGGTACCGGCGATCCACCCGTCGCCACCTCC
GGAGCCACCATGGTGAGCAAGGGCGAGGAGCTGTTCACCGGGGTGGTGCCCATCCTGGTCGAGCTGGACG
GCGACGTAAACGGCCACAAGTTCAGCGTGTCCGGCGAGGGCGAGGGCGATGCCACCTACGGCAAGCTGAC
CCTGAAGTTCATCTGCACCACCGGCAAGCTGCCCGTGCCCTGGCCCACCCTCGTGACCACCCTGACCTGG
GGCGTGCAGTGCTTCGCCCGCTACCCCGACCACATGAAGCAGCACGACTTCTTCAAGTCCGCCATGCCCG
AAGGCTACGTCCAGGAGCGCACCATCTTCTTCAAGGACGACGGCAACTACAAGACCCGCGCCGAGGTGAA
GTTCGAGGGCGACACCCTGGTGAACCGCATCGAGCTGAAGGGCATCGACTTCAAGGAGGACGGCAACATC
CTGGGGCACAAGCTGGAGTACAACGCCATCAGCGACAACGTCTATATCACCGCCGACAAGCAGAAGAACG
GCATCAAGGCCAACTTCAAGATCCGCCACAACATCGAGGACGGCAGCGTGCAGCTCGCCGACCACTACCA
GCAGAACACCCCCATCGGCGACGGCCCCGTGCTGCTGCCCGACAACCACTACCTGAGCACCCAGTCCAAG
CTGAGCAAAGACCCCAACGAGAAGCGCGATCACATGGTCCTGCTGGAGTTCGTGACCGCCGCCGGGATCA
CTCTCGGCATGGACGAGCTGTACAAGTAACTAGTATTTAAATGAAGTTCCTATTCTCTAGAAAGTATAGG
AACTTCCTCGAGCCTAGGAATTCACTCCTCAGGTGCAGGCTGCCTATCAGAAGGTGGTGGCTGGTGTGGC
CAATGCCCTGGCTCACAAATACCACTGAGATCTTTTTCCCTCTGCCAAAAATTATGGGGACATCATGAAG
CCCCTTGAGCATCTGACTTCTGGCTAATAAAGGAAATTTATTTTCATTGCAATAGTGTGTTGGAATTTTT
TGTGTCTCTCACTCGGAAGGACATATGGGAGGGCAAATCATTTAAAACATCAGAATGAGTATTTGGTTTA
GAGTTTGGCAACATATGCCCATATGCTGGCTGCCATGAACAAAGGTTGGCTATAAAGAGGTCATCAGTAT
ATGAAACAGCCCCCTGCTGTCCATTCCTTATTCCATAGAAAAGCCTTGACTTGAGGTTAGATTTTTTTTA
TATTTTGTTTTGTGTTATTTTTTTCTTTAACATCCCTAAAATTTTCCTTACATGTTTTACTAGCCAGATT
TTTCCTCCTCTCCTGACTACTCCCAGTCATAGCTGTCCCTCTTCTCTTATGGAGATCCCTCGACCTGCAG
CCCA
Features (pLannotate 1.2.2; 26 found; start..end, strand, type, name):
    226..280     -  CDS            lacI (fragment): lac repressor; lacI; The lac repressor binds to the lac operator to inhibit transcription in E. coli. This inhibition can be relieved by adding lactose or isopropyl-β-D-thiogalactopyranoside (IPTG).
    463..1051    -  rep_origin     ori: high-copy-number ColE1/pMB1/pBR322/pUC origin of replication
   1222..2082    -  CDS            AmpR: β-lactamase; bla; confers resistance to ampicillin, carbenicillin, and related antibiotics
   2083..2187    -  promoter       AmpR promoter: bla
   2424..2803    +  enhancer       CMV enhancer: human cytomegalovirus immediate early enhancer
   2805..3080    +  promoter       chicken β-actin promoter: No description available
   3081..4097    +  intron         chimeric intron: chimera between introns from chicken β-actin and rabbit β-globin
   4160..4193    +  protein_bind   loxN: Cre-mediated recombination occurs in the 8-bp core sequence (GTATACCT). loxN sites are compatible with each other, but incompatible with loxP or lox2272 sites. Cre recombinase
   4200..4233    +  protein_bind   lox2272: Cre-mediated recombination occurs in the 8-bp core sequence (GGATACTT). lox2272 sites are compatible with each other, but incompatible with loxP or loxN sites (Lee and Saito, 1988). Cre recombinase
   4240..4273    +  protein_bind   loxP: Cre-mediated recombination occurs in the 8-bp core sequence (GCATACAT). Cre recombinase
   4285..4662    +  CDS            H2BC12 (sequence withheld): H2B1K_HUMAN - Also known as H2BFT Experimental evidence at protein level: Swiss-Prot protein existence level 1. Has broad antibacterial activity. May contribute to the formation of the functional antimicrobial barrier of the colonic epithelium, and to the bactericidal activity of amniotic fluid. From Homo sapiens (Human).
   4681..5397    +  CDS            EBFP2: EBFP2 is a basic (constitutively fluorescent) blue fluorescent protein published in 2007, derived from Aequorea victoria. It is reported to be a rapidly-maturing monomer with moderate acid sensitivity.
   5414..5620    +  polyA_signal   bGH poly(A) signal: bovine growth hormone polyadenylation signal
   5622..5655    +  protein_bind   loxN: Cre-mediated recombination occurs in the 8-bp core sequence (GTATACCT). loxN sites are compatible with each other, but incompatible with loxP or lox2272 sites. Cre recombinase
   5672..5746    +  CDS            COX8 presequence: mitochondrial presequence of human cytochrome c oxidase subunit VIII (Rizutto et al., 1989)
   5789..6505    +  CDS            mEYFP: enhanced YFP with monomerizing A206K mutation (Zacharias et al., 2002) mammalian codon-optimized
   6827..6860    +  protein_bind   lox2272: Cre-mediated recombination occurs in the 8-bp core sequence (GGATACTT). lox2272 sites are compatible with each other, but incompatible with loxP or loxN sites (Lee and Saito, 1988). Cre recombinase
   6878..6952    +  CDS            COX8 presequence: mitochondrial presequence of human cytochrome c oxidase subunit VIII (Rizutto et al., 1989)
   7001..7705    +  CDS            mCherry: mCherry is a basic (constitutively fluorescent) red fluorescent protein published in 2004, derived from Discosoma sp.. It is reported to be a very rapidly-maturing monomer with low acid sensitivity.
   7719..7925    +  polyA_signal   bGH poly(A) signal: bovine growth hormone polyadenylation signal
   7927..7960    +  protein_bind   loxP: Cre-mediated recombination occurs in the 8-bp core sequence (GCATACAT). Cre recombinase
   7976..8050    +  CDS            COX8 presequence: mitochondrial presequence of human cytochrome c oxidase subunit VIII (Rizutto et al., 1989)
   8102..8821    +  CDS            mCerulean: enhanced monomeric variant of CFP (Rizzo et al., 2004) mammalian codon-optimized
   8835..8868    +  protein_bind   FRT (minimal): supports FLP-mediated excision but not integration (Turan and Bode, 2011) FLP recombinase from the Saccharomyces cerevisiae 2μ plasmid
   8880..8957    +  CDS            HBB (fragment): HBB_PONPY - Experimental evidence at transcript level: Swiss-Prot protein existence level 2. Involved in oxygen transport from the lung to the various peripheral tissues. From Pongo pygmaeus (Bornean orangutan).
   9028..9083    +  polyA_signal   β-globin poly(A) signal: rabbit β-globin polyadenylation signal (Gil and Proudfoot, 1987)
