[The description below was written by a language model from this plasmid's Addgene catalogue record and pLannotate feature annotations shown in this document.]
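Description:
Tol2-CAG::Mitbow is a Brainbow-type multicolor reporter built on a pCX mammalian expression backbone and designed for genomic integration by Tol2 transposition. It is propagated in E. coli as a high-copy plasmid through a ColE1/pUC-type origin with ampicillin resistance (AmpR). The Tol2 transposon arms implied by the name and stated purpose are not called out in the automated feature table, so their positions cannot be given from this record. Integration would require Tol2 transposase, which is not annotated here.

The synthetic Mitbow cassette is driven by the CAG promoter, annotated as the CMV enhancer, chicken β-actin promoter and chimeric intron. Immediately downstream sit three mutually incompatible Cre target sites in tandem: loxN, lox2272 and loxP. These are followed by a default H2B-EBFP2 fusion with a bGH polyadenylation signal, so unrecombined cells show blue nuclei; the catalogue lists this fusion as the marker. The partner of each lox site lies further downstream, in front of one of three fluorescent proteins, each preceded by the COX8 mitochondrial presequence. The second loxN precedes mito-mEYFP, the second lox2272 precedes mito-mCherry, and the second loxP precedes mito-mCerulean.

Cre therefore makes one of three mutually exclusive excisions, each removing the blue nuclear cassette and placing a single mitochondrially targeted color next to the promoter. A minimal FRT site and a rabbit β-globin poly(A) region close the unit. The short lacI and HBB hits appear to be residual or 3′ UTR fragments.

Because several integrated copies can recombine independently, cells acquire combinatorial, heritable mitochondrial hues. The construct is used for multiplex cell and lineage tracking.
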