Addgene plasmid #158994: Tol2-CAG::Mitbow
Purpose: Multicolor mitochondrial-restricted labeling with a genome-integrating Tol2 transposon vector (randomly expressing mito-tethered mEYFP, mCherry or mCerulean upon Cre recombination)
Depositing lab: Jean Livet. Depositing organization: INSERM U968, Institut de la Vision. Publication: Multiplex cell and lineage tracking with combinatorial labels. Loulier K, Barry R, Mahou P, Le Franc Y, Supatto W, Matho KS, Ieng S, Fouquet S, Dupin E, Benosman R, Chedotal A, Beaurepaire E, Morin X, Livet J. Neuron. 2014 Feb 5;81(3):505-20. doi: 10.1016/j.neuron.2013.12.016. PubMed 24507188.
Backbone
  Vector backbone: pCX
  Backbone manufacturer: Genscript inc
  Backbone size w/o insert (bp): 2006
  Vector type: Mammalian Expression
  Selectable markers: H2B-EBFP2
Growth in bacteria
  Bacterial resistance: Ampicillin, 100 μg/mL
  Growth temperature: 37°C
  Growth strain: DH5alpha
  Copy number: High Copy
Gene/Insert
  Gene/Insert name: Mitbow
  Species: Synthetic
  Insert size (bp): 7410
  Promoter: CAG
  Tag / fusion protein: The default expressed EBFP2 is fused to H2B; other FPs have a mitochondrial N tag (N terminal on insert)
  Cloning method: Restriction Enzyme; 5′ cloning site Unknown (unknown if destroyed)
Terms and licenses: Academic/Nonprofit Terms; Industry Terms: Not Available to Industry
How to cite: Tol2-CAG::Mitbow was a gift from Jean Livet (Addgene plasmid # 158994 ; http://n2t.net/addgene:158994 ; RRID:Addgene_158994)
